>Addgene plasmid #164432 | pHAGE-CMV-Luc2-IRES-ZsGreen-W | addgene full sequence | sequence record 323768 | Addgene NGS Result
GTGGCGCCCGAACAGGGACTTGAAAGCGAAAGGGAAACCAGAGGAGCTCTCTCGACGCAGGACTCGGCTT
GCTGAAGCGCGCACGGCAAGAGGCGAGGGGCGGCGACTGGTGAGTACGCCAAAAATTTTGACTAGCGGAG
GCTAGAAGGAGAGAGATGGGTGCGAGAGCGTCAGTATTAAGCGGGGGAGAATTAGATCGCGATGGGAAAA
AATTCGGTTAAGGCCAGGGGGAAAGAAAAAATATAAATTAAAACATATAGTATGGGCAAGCAGGGAGCTA
GAACGATTCGCAGTTAATCCTGGCCTGTTAGAAACATCAGAAGGCTGTAGACAAATACTGGGACAGCTAC
AACCATCCCTTCAGACAGGATCAGAAGAACTTAGATCATTATATAATACAGTAGCAACCCTCTATTGTGT
GCATCAAAGGATAGAGATAAAAGACACCAAGGAAGCTTTAGACAAGATAGAGGAAGAGCAAAACAAAAGT
AAGACCACCGCACAGCAAGCGGCCGGCCGCTGATCTTCAGACCTGGAGGAGGAGATATGAGGGACAATTG
GAGAAGTGAATTATATAAATATAAAGTAGTAAAAATTGAACCATTAGGAGTAGCACCCACCAAGGCAAAG
AGAAGAGTGGTGCAGAGAGAAAAAAGAGCAGTGGGAATAGGAGCTTTGTTCCTTGGGTTCTTGGGAGCAG
CAGGAAGCACTATGGGCGCAGCGTCAATGACGCTGACGGTACAGGCCAGACAATTATTGTCTGGTATAGT
GCAGCAGCAGAACAATTTGCTGAGGGCTATTGAGGCGCAACAGCATCTGTTGCAACTCACAGTCTGGGGC
ATCAAGCAGCTCCAGGCAAGAATCCTGGCTGTGGAAAGATACCTAAAGGATCAACAGCTCCTGGGGATTT
GGGGTTGCTCTGGAAAACTCATTTGCACCACTGCTGTGCCTTGGAATGCTAGTTGGAGTAATAAATCTCT
GGAACAGATTTGGAATCACACGACCTGGATGGAGTGGGACAGAGAAATTAACAATTACACAAGCTTAATA
CACTCCTTAATTGAAGAATCGCAAAACCAGCAAGAAAAGAATGAACAAGAATTATTGGAATTAGATAAAT
GGGCAAGTTTGTGGAATTGGTTTAACATAACAAATTGGCTGTGGTATATAAAATTATTCATAATGATAGT
AGGAGGCTTGGTAGGTTTAAGAATAGTTTTTGCTGTACTTTCTATAGTGAATAGAGTTAGGCAGGGATAT
TCACCATTATCGTTTCAGACCCACCTCCCAACCCCGAGGGGACCCGACAGGCCCGAAGGAATAGAAGAAG
AAGGTGGAGAGAGAGACAGAGACAGATCCATTCGATTAGTGAACGGATCTCGACGGTATCGCCGAATTCA
CAAATGGCAGTATTCATCCACAATTTTAAAAGAAAAGGGGGGATTGGGGGGTACAGTGCAGGGGAAAGAA
TAGTAGACATAATAGCAACAGACATACAAACTAAAGAATTACAAAAACAAATTACAAAAATTCAAAATTT
TCGGGTTTATTACAGGGACAGCAGAGATCCAGTTTGGACTAGTGGAGTTCCGCGTTACATAACTTACGGT
AAATGGCCCGCCTGGCTGACCGCCCAACGACCCCCGCCCATTGACGTCAATAATGACGTATGTTCCCATA
GTAACGCCAATAGGGACTTTCCATTGACGTCAATGGGTGGAGTATTTACGGTAAACTGCCCACTTGGCAG
TACATCAAGTGTATCATATGCCAAGTACGCCCCCTATTGACGTCAATGACGGTAAATGGCCCGCCTGGCA
TTATGCCCAGTACATGACCTTATGGGACTTTCCTACTTGGCAGTACATCTACGTATTAGTCATCGCTATT
ACCATGGTGATGCGGTTTTGGCAGTACATCAATGGGCGTGGATAGCGGTTTGACTCACGGGGATTTCCAA
GTCTCCACCCCATTGACGTCAATGGGAGTTTGTTTTGGCACCAAAATCAACGGGACTTTCCAAAATGTCG
TAACAACTCCGCCCCATTGACGCAAATGGGCGGTAGGCGTGTACGGTGGGAGGTCTATATAAGCAGAGCT
CGTTTAGTGAACCGTCAGATCGCCTGGAGACGCCATCCACGCTGTTTTGACCTCCATAGAAGACACCGGC
GGCCGCCATGGAAGATGCCAAAAACATTAAGAAGGGCCCAGCGCCATTCTACCCACTCGAAGACGGGACC
GCCGGCGAGCAGCTGCACAAAGCCATGAAGCGCTACGCCCTGGTGCCCGGCACCATCGCCTTTACCGACG
CACATATCGAGGTGGACATTACCTACGCCGAGTACTTCGAGATGAGCGTTCGGCTGGCAGAAGCTATGAA
GCGCTATGGGCTGAATACAAACCATCGGATCGTGGTGTGCAGCGAGAATAGCTTGCAGTTCTTCATGCCC
GTGTTGGGTGCCCTGTTCATCGGTGTGGCTGTGGCCCCAGCTAACGACATCTACAACGAGCGCGAGCTGC
TGAACAGCATGGGCATCAGCCAGCCCACCGTCGTATTCGTGAGCAAGAAAGGGCTGCAAAAGATCCTCAA
CGTGCAAAAGAAGCTACCGATCATACAAAAGATCATCATCATGGATAGCAAGACCGACTACCAGGGCTTC
CAAAGCATGTACACCTTCGTGACTTCCCATTTGCCACCCGGCTTCAACGAGTACGACTTCGTGCCCGAGA
GCTTCGACCGGGACAAAACCATCGCCCTGATCATGAACAGTAGTGGCAGTACCGGATTGCCCAAGGGCGT
AGCCCTACCGCACCGCACCGCTTGTGTCCGATTCAGTCATGCCCGCGACCCCATCTTCGGCAACCAGATC
ATCCCCGACACCGCTATCCTCAGCGTGGTGCCATTTCACCACGGCTTCGGCATGTTCACCACGCTGGGCT
ACTTGATCTGCGGCTTTCGGGTCGTGCTCATGTACCGCTTCGAGGAGGAGCTATTCTTGCGCAGCTTGCA
AGACTATAAGATTCAATCTGCCCTGCTGGTGCCCACACTATTTAGCTTCTTCGCTAAGAGCACTCTCATC
GACAAGTACGACCTAAGCAACTTGCACGAGATCGCCAGCGGCGGGGCGCCGCTCAGCAAGGAGGTAGGTG
AGGCCGTGGCCAAACGCTTCCACCTACCAGGCATCCGCCAGGGCTACGGCCTGACAGAAACAACCAGCGC
CATTCTGATCACCCCCGAAGGGGACGACAAGCCTGGCGCAGTAGGCAAGGTGGTGCCCTTCTTCGAGGCT
AAGGTGGTGGACTTGGACACCGGTAAGACACTGGGTGTGAACCAGCGCGGCGAGCTGTGCGTCCGTGGCC
CCATGATCATGAGCGGCTACGTTAACAACCCCGAGGCTACAAACGCTCTCATCGACAAGGACGGCTGGCT
GCACAGCGGCGACATCGCCTACTGGGACGAGGACGAGCACTTCTTCATCGTGGACCGGCTGAAGAGCCTG
ATCAAATACAAGGGCTACCAGGTAGCCCCAGCCGAACTGGAGAGCATCCTGCTGCAACACCCCAACATCT
TCGACGCCGGGGTCGCCGGCCTGCCCGACGACGATGCCGGCGAGCTGCCCGCCGCAGTCGTCGTGCTGGA
ACACGGTAAAACCATGACCGAGAAGGAGATCGTGGACTATGTGGCCAGCCAGGTTACAACCGCCAAGAAG
CTGCGCGGTGGTGTTGTGTTCGTGGACGAGGTGCCTAAAGGACTGACCGGCAAGTTGGACGCCCGCAAGA
TCCGCGAGATTCTCATTAAGGCCAAGAAGGGCGGCAAGATCGCCGTGTAAAGGATCCCTCCCCCCCCCCT
AACGTTACTGGCCGAAGCCGCTTGGAATAAGGCCGGTGTGCGTTTGTCTATATGTTATTTTCCACCATAT
TGCCGTCTTTTGGCAATGTGAGGGCCCGGAAACCTGGCCCTGTCTTCTTGACGAGCATTCCTAGGGGTCT
TTCCCCTCTCGCCAAAGGAATGCAAGGTCTGTTGAATGTCGTGAAGGAAGCAGTTCCTCTGGAAGCTTCT
TGAAGACAAACAACGTCTGTAGCGACCCTTTGCAGGCAGCGGAACCCCCCACCTGGCGACAGGTGCCTCT
GCGGCCAAAAGCCACGTGTATAAGATACACCTGCAAAGGCGGCACAACCCCAGTGCCACGTTGTGAGTTG
GATAGTTGTGGAAAGAGTCAAATGGCTCTCCTCAAGCGTATTCAACAAGGGGCTGAAGGATGCCCAGAAG
GTACCCCATTGTATGGGATCTGATCTGGGGCCTCGGTGCACATGCTTTACATGTGTTTAGTCGAGGTTAA
AAAAACGTCTAGGCCCCCCGAACCACGGGGACGTGGTTTTCCTTTGAAAAACACGATGATAATATGGCCA
CACATATGGCCCAGTCCAAGCACGGCCTGACCAAGGAGATGACCATGAAGTACCGCATGGAGGGCTGCGT
GGACGGCCACAAGTTCGTGATCACCGGCGAGGGCATCGGCTACCCCTTCAAGGGCAAGCAGGCCATCAAC
CTGTGCGTGGTGGAGGGCGGCCCCTTGCCCTTCGCCGAGGACATCTTGTCCGCCGCCTTCATGTACGGCA
ACCGCGTGTTCACCGAGTACCCCCAGGACATCGTCGACTACTTCAAGAACTCCTGCCCCGCCGGCTACAC
CTGGGACCGCTCCTTCCTGTTCGAGGACGGCGCCGTGTGCATCTGCAACGCCGACATCACCGTGAGCGTG
GAGGAGAACTGCATGTACCACGAGTCCAAGTTCTACGGCGTGAACTTCCCCGCCGACGGCCCCGTGATGA
AGAAGATGACCGACAACTGGGAGCCCTCCTGCGAGAAGATCATCCCCGTGCCCAAGCAGGGCATCTTGAA
GGGCGACGTGAGCATGTACCTGCTGCTGAAGGACGGTGGCCGCTTGCGCTGCCAGTTCGACACCGTGTAC
AAGGCCAAGTCCGTGCCCCGCAAGATGCCCGACTGGCACTTCATCCAGCACAAGCTGACCCGCGAGGACC
GCAGCGACGCCAAGAACCAGAAGTGGCACCTGACCGAGCACGCCATCGCCTCCGGCTCCGCCTTGCCCTG
AATCGATAGATCCTAATCAACCTCTGGATTACAAAATTTGTGAAAGATTGACTGGTATTCTTAACTATGT
TGCTCCTTTTACGCTATGTGGATACGCTGCTTTAATGCCTTTGTATCATGCTATTGCTTCCCGTATGGCT
TTCATTTTCTCCTCCTTGTATAAATCCTGGTTGCTGTCTCTTTATGAGGAGTTGTGGCCCGTTGTCAGGC
AACGTGGCGTGGTGTGCACTGTGTTTGCTGACGCAACCCCCACTGGTTGGGGCATTGCCACCACCTGTCA
GCTCCTTTCCGGGACTTTCGCTTTCCCCCTCCCTATTGCCACGGCGGAACTCATCGCCGCCTGCCTTGCC
CGCTGCTGGACAGGGGCTCGGCTGTTGGGCACTGACAATTCCGTGGTGTTGTCGGGGAAATCATCGTCCT
TTCCTTGGCTGCTCGCCTGTGTTGCCACCTGGATTCTGCGCGGGACGTCCTTCTGCTACGTCCCTTCGGC
CCTCAATCCAGCGGACCTTCCTTCCCGCGGCCTGCTGCCGGCTCTGCGGCCTCTTCCGCGTCTTCGCCTT
CGCCCTCAGACGAGTCGGATCTCCCTTTGGGCCGCCTCCCCGCCTGAGATCCTTTAAGACCAATGACTTA
CAAGGCAGCTGTAGATCTTAGCCACTTTTTAAAAGAAAAGGGGGGACTGGAAGGGCTAATTCACTCCCAA
CGAAGACAAGATCTGCTTTTTGCTTGTACTGGGTCTCTCTGGTTAGACCAGATCTGAGCCTGGGAGCTCT
CTGGCTAACTAGGGAACCCACTGCTTAAGCCTCAATAAAGCTTGCCTTGAGTGCTTCAAGTAGTGTGTGC
CCGTCTGTTGTGTGACTCTGGTAACTAGAGATCCCTCAGACCCTTTTAGTCAGTGTGGAAAATCTCTAGC
AGTAGTAGTTCATGTCATCTTATTATTCAGTATTTATAACTTGCAAAGAAATGAATATCAGAGAGTGAGA
GGCCCGGGTTAATTAAGGAAAGGGCTAGATCATTCTTGAAGACGAAAGGGCCTCGTGATACGCCTATTTT
TATAGGTTAATGTCATGATAATAATGGTTTCTTAGACGTCAGGTGGCACTTTTCGGGGAAATGTGCGCGG
AACCCCTATTTGTTTATTTTTCTAAATACATTCAAATATGTATCCGCTCATGAGACAATAACCCTGATAA
ATGCTTCAATAATATTGAAAAAGGAAGAGTATGAGTATTCAACATTTCCGTGTCGCCCTTATTCCCTTTT
TTGCGGCATTTTGCCTTCCTGTTTTTGCTCACCCAGAAACGCTGGTGAAAGTAAAAGATGCTGAAGATCA
GTTGGGTGCACGAGTGGGTTACATCGAACTGGATCTCAACAGCGGTAAGATCCTTGAGAGTTTTCGCCCC
GAAGAACGTTTTCCAATGATGAGCACTTTTAAAGTTCTGCTATGTGGCGCGGTATTATCCCGTGTTGACG
CCGGGCAAGAGCAACTCGGTCGCCGCATACACTATTCTCAGAATGACTTGGTTGAGTACTCACCAGTCAC
AGAAAAGCATCTTACGGATGGCATGACAGTAAGAGAATTATGCAGTGCTGCCATAACCATGAGTGATAAC
ACTGCGGCCAACTTACTTCTGACAACGATCGGAGGACCGAAGGAGCTAACCGCTTTTTTGCACAACATGG
GGGATCATGTAACTCGCCTTGATCGTTGGGAACCGGAGCTGAATGAAGCCATACCAAACGACGAGCGTGA
CACCACGATGCCTGTAGCAATGGCAACAACGTTGCGCAAACTATTAACTGGCGAACTACTTACTCTAGCT
TCCCGGCAACAATTAATAGACTGGATGGAGGCGGATAAAGTTGCAGGACCACTTCTGCGCTCGGCCCTTC
CGGCTGGCTGGTTTATTGCTGATAAATCTGGAGCCGGTGAGCGTGGGTCTCGCGGTATCATTGCAGCACT
GGGGCCAGATGGTAAGCCCTCCCGTATCGTAGTTATCTACACGACGGGGAGTCAGGCAACTATGGATGAA
CGAAATAGACAGATCGCTGAGATAGGTGCCTCACTGATTAAGCATTGGTAACTGTCAGACCAAGTTTACT
CATATATACTTTAGATTGATTTAAAACTTCATTTTTAATTTAAAAGGATCTAGGTGAAGATCCTTTTTGA
TAATCTCATGACCAAAATCCCTTAACGTGAGTTTTCGTTCCACTGAGCGTCAGACCCCGTAGAAAAGATC
AAAGGATCTTCTTGAGATCCTTTTTTTCTGCGCGTAATCTGCTGCTTGCAAACAAAAAAACCACCGCTAC
CAGCGGTGGTTTGTTTGCCGGATCAAGAGCTACCAACTCTTTTTCCGAAGGTAACTGGCTTCAGCAGAGC
GCAGATACCAAATACTGTTCTTCTAGTGTAGCCGTAGTTAGGCCACCACTTCAAGAACTCTGTAGCACCG
CCTACATACCTCGCTCTGCTAATCCTGTTACCAGTGGCTGCTGCCAGTGGCGATAAGTCGTGTCTTACCG
GGTTGGACTCAAGACGATAGTTACCGGATAAGGCGCAGCGGTCGGGCTGAACGGGGGGTTCGTGCACACA
GCCCAGCTTGGAGCGAACGACCTACACCGAACTGAGATACCTACAGCGTGAGCTATGAGAAAGCGCCACG
CTTCCCGAAGGGAGAAAGGCGGACAGGTATCCGGTAAGCGGCAGGGTCGGAACAGGAGAGCGCACGAGGG
AGCTTCCAGGGGGAAACGCCTGGTATCTTTATAGTCCTGTCGGGTTTCGCCACCTCTGACTTGAGCGTCG
ATTTTTGTGATGCTCGTCAGGGGGGCGGAGCCTATGGAAAAACGCCAGCAACGCGGCCTTTTTACGGTTC
CTGGCCTTTTGCTGGCCTTTTGCTCACATGTTCTTTCCTGCGTTATCCCCTGATTCTGTGGATAACCGTA
TTACCGCCTTTGAGTGAGCTGATACCGCTCGCCGCAGCCGAACGACCGAGCGCAGCGAGTCAGTGAGCGA
GGAAGCGGAAGAGCGCCCAATACGCAAACCGCCTCTCCCCGCGCGTTGGCCGATTCATTAATGCAGCAAG
CTCATGGCTGACTAATTTTTTTTATTTATGCAGAGGCCGAGGCCGCCTCGGCCTCTGAGCTATTCCAGAA
GTAGTGAGGAGGCTTTTTTGGAGGCCTAGGCTTTTGCAAAAAGCTCCCCGTGGCACGACAGGTTTCCCGA
CTGGAAAGCGGGCAGTGAGCGCAACGCAATTAATGTGAGTTAGCTCACTCATTAGGCACCCCAGGCTTTA
CACTTTATGCTTCCGGCTCGTATGTTGTGTGGAATTGTGAGCGGATAACAATTTCACACAGGAAACAGCT
ATGACATGATTACGAATTTCACAAATAAAGCATTTTTTTCACTGCATTCTAGTTGTGGTTTGTCCAAACT
CATCAATGTATCTTATCATGTCTGGATCAACTGGATAACTCAAGCTAACCAAAATCATCCCAAACTTCCC
ACCCCATACCCTATTACCACTGCCAATTACCTGTGGTTTCATTTACTCTAAACCTGTGATTCCTCTGAAT
TATTTTCATTTTAAAGAAATTGTATTTGTTAAATATGTACTACAAACTTAGTAGTTGGAAGGGCTAATTC
ACTCCCAAAGAAGACAAGATATCCTTGATCTGTGGATCTACCACACACAAGGCTACTTCCCTGATTAGCA
GAACTACACACCAGGGCCAGGGGTCAGATATCCACTGACCTTTGGATGGTGCTACAAGCTAGTACCAGTT
GAGCCAGATAAGGTAGAAGAGGCCAATAAAGGAGAGAACACCAGCTTGTTACACCCTGTGAGCCTGCATG
GGATGGATGACCCGGAGAGAGAAGTGTTAGAGTGGAGGTTTGACAGCCGCCTAGCATTTCATCACGTGGC
CCGAGAGCTGCATCCGGAGTACTTCAAGAACTGCTGATATCGAGCTTGCTACAAGGGACTTTCCGCTGGG
GACTTTCCAGGGAGGCGTGGCCTGGGCGGGACTGGGGAGTGGCGAGCCCTCAGATCCTGCATATAAGCAG
CTGCTTTTTGCCTGTACTGGGTCTCTCTGGTTAGACCAGATCTGAGCCTGGGAGCTCTCTGGCTAACTAG
GGAACCCACTGCTTAAGCCTCAATAAAGCTTGCCTTGAGTGCTTCAAGTAGTGTGTGCCCGTCTGTTGTG
TGACTCTGGTAACTAGAGATCCCTCAGACCCTTTTAGTCAGTGTGGAAAATCTCTAGCA
