[The description below was written by a language model from this plasmid's Addgene catalogue record.]
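Description:
pHAGE-CMV-Luc2-IRES-ZsGreen-W is a lentiviral transfer vector built on a pUC-type backbone. It is maintained in E. coli as a high-copy plasmid under ampicillin selection. The record lists a recombination-deficient "stable" strain for growth, as is common for lentiviral plasmids whose repeated LTR sequences can be prone to rearrangement. No feature table is provided, so the exact arrangement of LTRs, packaging signal and other viral elements is not documented here. No mammalian drug-selection marker is recorded either.

The payload consists of two reporters: firefly luciferase (1653 bp; "Luc2" in the name) and the green fluorescent protein ZsGreen (696 bp). The plasmid name indicates a bicistronic cassette driven by the CMV promoter, with luciferase translated cap-dependently as the first cistron. An internal ribosome entry site (IRES) then allows ZsGreen to be translated from the same transcript. The trailing "W" probably denotes a WPRE, a post-transcriptional element that enhances transgene expression, but the record does not state this explicitly.

With this design, transduced cells report a single integration or expression event in two ways. Luminescence gives a sensitive, quantitative bulk readout, and green fluorescence allows detection by microscopy or flow cytometry. The stated purpose is a lentiviral backbone encoding both reporters. The associated publication concerns COVID-19 neutralizing antibodies, which suggests use as the reporter genome in pseudotyped lentiviral particles for neutralization assays, where reduced reporter signal in target cells reflects antibody-mediated blocking of entry. Producing such particles would require packaging and envelope functions supplied in trans from separate plasmids.
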