Addgene plasmid #164432: pHAGE-CMV-Luc2-IRES-ZsGreen-W
Purpose: Lentiviral vector backbone encoding firefly luciferase and ZsGreen
Depositing lab: Alejandro Balazs. Depositing organization: Massachusetts General Hospital. Publication: COVID-19-neutralizing antibodies predict disease severity and survival. Garcia-Beltran WF, Lam EC, Astudillo MG, Yang D, Miller TE, Feldman J, Hauser BM, Caradonna TM, Clayton KL, Nitido AD, Murali MR, Alter G, Charles RC, Dighe A, Branda JA, Lennerz JK, Lingwood D, Schmidt AG, Iafrate AJ, Balazs AB. Cell. 2021 Jan 21;184(2):476-488.e11. doi: 10.1016/j.cell.2020.12.015. Epub 2020 Dec 15. PubMed 33412089.
Backbone
  Vector backbone: pUC
  Vector type: Lentiviral
Growth in bacteria
  Bacterial resistance: Ampicillin, 100 μg/mL
  Growth temperature: 37°C
  Growth strain: NEB Stable
  Copy number: High Copy
Gene/Insert 1
  Gene/Insert name: Luciferase
  Species: Firefly
  Insert size (bp): 1653
Gene/Insert 2
  Gene/Insert name: ZsGreen
  Insert size (bp): 696
Terms and licenses: Academic/Nonprofit Terms; Industry Terms: Not Available to Industry
How to cite: pHAGE-CMV-Luc2-IRES-ZsGreen-W was a gift from Alejandro Balazs (Addgene plasmid # 164432 ; http://n2t.net/addgene:164432 ; RRID:Addgene_164432)
